>Addgene plasmid #42601 | pGC479 | depositor partial sequence | sequence record 57581 | insert and flanking regions, M13F primer
AACCTGGCTTATCGAAATTAATACGACTCACTATAGGGAGACCGGCAGATCTGATATCATCGATGAATTC
GAGCTCCACCGCGGTGGCGGCCGACTTTGGCTAGACTACGGTGTTGACGAAGGAACACCTCCACTCCAAC
TTCCGATGGTTCTTCAAGTACTTCTGAGTCAGGCACATCGTGTCAGAGCTCTACGATTACTTGCACGATT
CCTTGATTTTGGTAGATGGGCTATCGGATATTCACTTGCCGTTGGAATCTTTCCATATGTTCTGAAGCTA
CTTCAAAGCAATATTAGTGATTTGAAAATCTCTTTAGCGTTTATTTGGGCAAAAATTCTGGCAGTAGATC
CATCGTGTCAAATGGAATTATTCAATGAGTGTATCGATGAATCAGCAACACAACAACAATCACCAGCACA
ATCACAACAACCATCAGTTGCATTGAAACCATCATCCATGTTTGCAAATCATCCACCACCTGCACAATTA
ACAATGGATAAACGTGCACTTCAGATTAATACTCAAACTGGCGGAAGATTTCAAACTAATCAGAATCAGG
CATTGGATATGCAATTACAATATGCTCAACAACAAGCTCATCAGAGGCAAATGGATCCATCAGGAGGACA
ACATTCACCAAATGCTCAGCCTAGACAACCACAACCACAGCAACCACAACAACTACAACAGCAACCATCA
CAGCAACAACAACAACAATCTAGACAACCGCAAGGAATTATGAAACCAACGAATGCACAGCCACAAGAAA
AGAAGACAATGCTTCGTTTTCAATATTTCCTTCAACTTCTCGGCGATCCTGAAATCAAACCGAAACAGAA
AACTGTTGCTGCATTCGTACTTGCTCAGCTAACATCCAATAATTTCAAACTGGCACAGAAAGAGCTCACC
AATAAGGGATACATGGGAATTTGTACGGAATTGATGGTCGATGATACTGCGAGAAGCGTCAAATTGCTGA
AACTGTGGATTCTGATTGGATTGGGTCGTCTGTGGTCAGATTATGATGTAGCCAGATGGCAGGGTATTCG
ATTAATGGCTCATGATAAAATGATTTTGGAATTGAGTGATGAATCAGCAGAAGTTCGTGCAGCTGCTGTA
TTTGCACTTGGAAGCTTATTGAGGAACTCTTCGAGATCAAATGAGCATGCATCAGCAGTTGAAGAAAATC
TAGCAGGAGAACTATGTTCCCAGTGTGTGTTTGATAGTTCTGTTCTTGTGAGAGAAGAACTGATTGTTGC
TCTTCAATGGTTTGTGTTTGATTTCGAGAAACGATTCGTGAAATTCTTACTCTGCAGGAATTCGATATCA
AGCTTATCGATACCGTCGACCTCGAGGGGGGGCCCGGTACCCAATTCGCCCTATAGTGAGTCGTATTACG
CGCGCTCACTGGCCGTCGTTTTACAACGTCGTGACTGGGAAAACCCTGGCGTTACCCAACTTAATCGCCT
TGCAGCACATCCCCCTTTCGCCAGCTGGCGTAATAGCGAAGAGGCCCGCACCGATCGCCCTTCCCAACAG
TTGCGCAGCCTGAATGGCGAATGGG
[124 nt withheld, positions 1566-1689]
C
[91 nt withheld, positions 1691-1781]
A
[49 nt withheld, positions 1783-1831]
CCTTTGACGTTGGAGTCCACGTTCTTT
[37 nt withheld, positions 1859-1895]
ACCCTATCTCGGTCTATTCTTTTGATTTATAAGGGATTTTGCCGATTTCGGCCTATTGGTTAAAAAATGA
GCTGATTTAACAAAAATTTAACGCGAATTTTAACAAAATATTAACGCTTACAATTTAGGTGGCACTTTTC
GGGGAAATGTGCGCGGAACCCCTATTTGTTTATTTTTCTAAATACATTCAAATATGTATCCGCTCATGAG
ACAATAACCCTGATAAATGCTTCAATAATATTGAAAAAGGAAGAGTATGAGTATTCAACATTTCCGTGTC
GCCCTTATTCCCTTTTTTGCGGCATTTTGCCTTCCTGTTTTTGCTCACCCAGAAACGCTGGTGAAAGTAA
AAGATGCTGAAGATCAGTTGGGTGCACGAGTGGGTTACATCGAACTGGATCTCAACAGCGGTAAGATCCT
TGAGAGTTTTCGCCCCGAAGAACGTTTTCCAATGATGAGCACTTTTAAAGTTCTGCTATGTGGCGCGGTA
TTATCCCGTATTGACGCCGGGCAAGAGCAACTCGGTCGCCGCATACACTATTCTCAGAATGACTTGGTTG
AGTACTCACCAGTCACAGAAAAGCATCTTACGGATGGCATGACAGTAAGAGAATTATGCAGTGCTGCCAT
AACCATGAGTGATAACACTGCGGCCAACTTACTTCTGACAACGATCGGAGGACCGAAGGAGCTAACCGCT
TTTTTGCACAACATGGGGGATCATGTAACTCGCCTTGATCGTTGGGAACCGGAGCTGAATGAAGCCATAC
CAAACGACGAGCGTGACACCACGATGCCTGTAGCAATGGCAACAACGTTGCGCAAACTATTAACTGGCGA
ACTACTTACTCTAGCTTCCCGGCAACAATTAATAGACTGGATGGAGGCGGATAAAGTTGCAGGACCACTT
CTGCGCTCGGCCCTTCCGGCTGGCTGGTTTATTGCTGATAAATCTGGAGCCGGTGAGCGTGGGTCTCGCG
GTATCATTGCAGCACTGGGGCCAGATGGTAAGCCCTCCCGTATCGTAGTTATCTACACGACGGGGAGTCA
GGCAACTATGGATGAACGAAATAGACAGATCGCTGAGATAGGTGCCTCACTGATTAAGCATTGGTAACTG
TCAGACCAAGTTTACTCATATATACTTTAGATTGATTTAAAACTTCATTTTTAATTTAAAAGGATCTAGG
TGAAGATCCTTTTTGATAATCTCATGACCAAAATCCCTTAACGTGAGTTTTCGTTCCACTGAGCGTCAGA
CCCCGTAGAAAAGATCAAAGGATCTTCTTGAGATCCTTTTTTTCTGCGCGTAATCTGCTGCTTGCAAACA
AAAAAACCACCGCTACCAGCGGTGGTTTGTTTGCCGGATCAAGAGCTACCAACTCTTTTTCCGAAGGTAA
CTGGCTTCAGCAGAGCGCAGATACCAAATACTGTCCTTCTAGTGTAGCCGTAGTTAGGCCACCACTTCAA
GAACTCTGTAGCACCGCCTACATACCTCGCTCTGCTAATCCTGTTACCAGTGGCTGCTGCCAGTGGCGAT
AAGTCGTGTCTTACCGGGTTGGACTCAAGACGATAGTTACCGGATAAGGCGCAGCGGTCGGGCTGAACGG
GGGGTTCGTGCACACAGCCCAGCTTGGAGCGAACGACCTACACCGAACTGAGATACCTACAGCGTGAGCT
ATGAGAAAGCGCCACGCTTCCCGAAGGGAGAAAGGCGGACAGGTATCCGGTAAGCGGCAGGGTCGGAACA
GGAGAGCGCACGAGGGAGCTTCCAGGGGGAAACGCCTGGTATCTTTATAGTCCTGTCGGGTTTCGCCACC
TCTGACTTGAGCGTCGATTTTTGTGATGCTCGTCAGGGGGGCGGAGCCTATGGAAAAACGCCAGCAACGC
GGCCTTTTTACGGTTCCTGGCCTTTTGCTGGCCTTTTGCTCACATGTTCTTTCCTGCGTTATCCCCTGAT
TCTGTGGATAACCGTATTACCGCCTTTGAGTGAGCTGATACCGCTCGCCGCAGCCGAACGACCGAGCGCA
GCGAGTCAGTGAGCGAGGAAGC
