>Addgene plasmid #42601 | pGC479 | addgene partial sequence | sequence record 62052 | M13pUCfwd
GAGTAAGAATTTCACGAATCGTTTCTCGAAATCAAACACAAACCATTGAAGAGCAACAATCAGTTCTTCT
CTCACAAGAACAGAACTATCAAACACACACTGGGAACATAGTTCTCCTGCTAGATTTTCTTCAACTGCTG
ATGCATGCTCATTTGATCTCGAAGAGTTCCTCAATAAGCTTCCAAGTGCAAATACAGCAGCTGCACGAAC
TTCTGCTGATTCATCACTCAATTCCAAAATCATTTTATCATGAGCCATTAATCGAATACCCTGCCATCTG
GCTGCATCATAATCTGACCACAGACGACCCAATCCAATCAGAATCCACAGTTTCAGCAATTTGACGCTTC
TCGCAGTATCATCGACCATCAATTCCGTACAAATTCCCATGTATCCCTTATTGGTGAGCTCTTTCTGTGC
CAGTTTGAAATTATTGGATGTTAGCTGAGCAAGTACGAATGCAGCAACAGTTTTCTGTTTCGGTTTGATT
TCAGGATCGCCGAGAAGTTGAAGGAAATATTGAAAACGAA
