[The description below was written by a language model from this plasmid's Addgene catalogue record.]
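Description:
pGC479 is an RNAi feeding vector for Caenorhabditis elegans, built on the L4440 backbone and carrying a fragment of the daf-15 gene. L4440 is the standard double-T7 feeding vector, in which the cloning site is flanked by two convergent T7 promoters. In a suitable bacterial host, both strands of the insert are therefore transcribed and anneal into double-stranded RNA. The record lists T7 as the promoter. It gives a backbone of about 2.8 kb and a total size of about 4.0 kb, implying a daf-15 insert of roughly 1.2 kb. The insert was cloned by restriction digestion between an EagI site, which is retained, and a PstI site, which was destroyed. The plasmid is high copy. The record lists ampicillin and tetracycline for bacterial selection, though ampicillin alone is indicated for RNAi feeding cultures. No feature table was supplied, so the origin of replication and the exact marker layout are not stated.

The construct is intended for knocking down daf-15 by feeding worms bacteria that express the dsRNA. It was deposited in connection with a study of how S6K connects cell fate, cell cycle and nutrient response in C. elegans germline stem and progenitor cells. The depositor notes that DH5alpha can be used to maintain the plasmid but does not support RNAi, so the DNA must be moved into the HT115 strain for feeding experiments. Quality-control sequencing found a T-to-C difference from the N2 reference daf-15 sequence, which would correspond to a V797A change in the encoded protein. The depositing lab reports that this does not affect RNAi by feeding, but its consequences in other applications are unknown.
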