Addgene plasmid #42601: pGC479
Depositing lab: Jane Hubbard. Depositing organization: NYU Grossman School of Medicine. Publication: S6K links cell fate, cell cycle and nutrient response in C. elegans germline stem/progenitor cells. Korta DZ, Tuck S, Hubbard EJ. Development. 2012 Mar;139(5):859-70. doi: 10.1242/dev.074047. Epub 2012 Jan 25. PubMed 22278922.
Backbone
  Vector backbone: L4440
  Backbone size w/o insert (bp): 2790
  Total vector size (bp): 4008
  Vector type: RNAi
Growth in bacteria
  Bacterial resistance: Ampicillin and Tetracycline, 100 & 10 μg/mL
  Growth temperature: 37°C
  Growth strain: DH5alpha
  Growth instructions: Grow on LB + Amp + Tet plates. For RNAi feeding, grow LB liquid culture with Amp only.
  Copy number: High Copy
Gene/Insert
  Gene/Insert name: daf-15
  gRNA/shRNA sequence: daf-15
  Species: C. elegans (nematode)
  Entrez Gene: daf-15 (a.k.a. CELE_C10C5.6)
  Promoter: T7
  Cloning method: Restriction Enzyme; 5′ cloning site EagI (not destroyed); 3′ cloning site PstI (destroyed during cloning)
  Sequencing primers: 5′ M13F
Terms and licenses: Academic/Nonprofit Terms; Industry Terms: Not Available to Industry
Depositor comments: This plasmid can be kept in DH5alpha cells but does not work for RNAi in that strain. For RNAi, please transform DNA into the HT115 strain. Note: Addgene's quality control sequencing has found that the deposited clone contains a T to C mismatch with respect to the C. elegans N2 reference daf-15 sequence, which would cause a V797A change in the coded protein. According to the depositing lab, this point mutation does not affect RNAi feeding; however, its possible effects in other contexts are not known.
How to cite: pGC479 was a gift from Jane Hubbard (Addgene plasmid # 42601 ; http://n2t.net/addgene:42601 ; RRID:Addgene_42601)
